Addgene plasmid #174541: EF1a-mito-dsRED2
Purpose: mitochondria targeted dsRED expressed off of EF1a promoter
Depositing lab: Thomas Schwarz. Depositing organization: Boston Children's Hospital. Publication: Energy stress activates AMPK to arrest mitochondria via phosphorylation of TRAK1. Falk JE, Henke T, Gowrisankaran S, Wanderoy S, Basu H, Greally S, Steen J, Schwarz TL. J Cell Biol. 2026 Apr 6;225(4):e202501023. doi: 10.1083/jcb.202501023. Epub 2026 Jan 30. PubMed 41615403.
Backbone
  Vector backbone: pLVX
  Backbone manufacturer: Clonetech
  Backbone size w/o insert (bp): 8378
  Total vector size (bp): 9164
  Vector type: Mammalian Expression, Lentiviral
Growth in bacteria
  Bacterial resistance: Ampicillin, 100 μg/mL
  Growth temperature: 37°C
  Growth strain: NEB Stable
  Copy number: High Copy
Gene/Insert
  Gene/Insert name: Mito (alt name: COX8A presequence)
  Species: H. sapiens (human)
  Insert size (bp): 72
  GenBank ID: NM_004074.3 NM_004074.3
  Promoter: EF1a
  Tag / fusion protein: dsRED (C terminal on insert)
  Entrez Gene: COX8A (a.k.a. COX, COX8, COX8-2, COX8L, MC4DN15, VIII, VIII-L)
  Cloning method: Unknown
  Sequencing primers: 5′ NA; 3′ NA
Resource information
  A portion of this plasmid was derived from a plasmid made by: mito-dsRED was cloned from addgene plasmid 55838.
Terms and licenses: Academic/Nonprofit Terms; Industry Terms: Not Available to Industry
How to cite: EF1a-mito-dsRED2 was a gift from Thomas Schwarz (Addgene plasmid # 174541 ; http://n2t.net/addgene:174541 ; RRID:Addgene_174541)
