[The description below was written by a language model from this plasmid's Addgene catalogue record and pLannotate feature annotations shown in this document.]
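Description:
EF1a-mito-dsRED2 is a lentiviral transfer plasmid built on the pLVX backbone for expressing a mitochondrially targeted red fluorescent protein in mammalian cells. It is propagated in E. coli through a high-copy ColE1/pUC-type origin and selected with ampicillin via the β-lactamase gene. The HIV-1-derived elements needed for vector production are annotated: LTR sequences flanking the transfer cassette, the Ψ packaging signal with an adjoining gag fragment, the Rev response element for Rev-dependent nuclear export of the genomic RNA, and the cPPT/CTS, which aids nuclear import and transduction. Short nef and Rev fragments are residual viral sequence rather than functional genes. No mammalian selection marker is annotated.

The payload is driven by the human EF-1α core promoter together with its intron A, an arrangement that gives strong, sustained expression in many cell types. It directs expression of the presequence of human cytochrome c oxidase subunit VIII (COX8A) positioned upstream of DsRed2, an improved, mammalian codon-optimized tetrameric DsRed variant. The presequence routes the fusion into mitochondria, labelling them red. A WPRE downstream of the reporter enhances transcript stability and expression. According to the record, the mito-dsRED portion was taken from an earlier plasmid.

The construct suits live or fixed imaging of mitochondrial morphology, distribution and movement, by transfection or lentiviral transduction; the associated publication concerns regulation of mitochondrial motility under energy stress. The sequenced record is 8,260 nt, shorter than the 9,164 bp total listed in the catalogue, a discrepancy the record does not explain.
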