Features (pLannotate 1.2.2; 23 found; start..end, strand, type, name):
    377..634     +  LTR            5' LTR (truncated): truncated 5' long terminal repeat (LTR) from HIV-1
    681..806     +  misc_feature   HIV-1 Ψ: packaging signal of human immunodeficiency virus type 1
    790..1128    +  CDS            HIV-1 gag (fragment): gag protein from human immunodeficiency virus 1; gag
   1303..1536    +  misc_feature   RRE: The Rev response element (RRE) of HIV-1 allows for Rev-dependent mRNA export from the nucleus to the cytoplasm.
   1913..2013    +  CDS            Rev (fragment): human immunodeficiency virus 1 (HIV-1) Rev protein; rev; enhances nuclear export of unspliced and incompletely spliced viral mRNAs
   2028..2143    +  misc_feature   cPPT/CTS: central polypurine tract and central termination sequence of HIV-1 (lacking the first T)
   2221..2432    +  promoter       EF-1α core promoter: core promoter for human elongation factor EF-1α
   2433..3371    +  intron         EF-1α intron A: intron upstream of the start codon of human EF-1α
   3381..3406    -  misc_feature   MCS (fragment): pBluescript multiple cloning site
   3419..3493    +  CDS            COX8 presequence: mitochondrial presequence of human cytochrome c oxidase subunit VIII (Rizutto et al., 1989)
   3527..4204    +  CDS            DsRed2: improved tetrameric variant of DsRed fluorescent protein mammalian codon-optimized
   4229..4817    +  misc_feature   WPRE: woodchuck hepatitis virus posttranscriptional regulatory element
   4834..5352    +  CDS            nef (fragment): NEF_HV1BR - Experimental evidence at protein level: Swiss-Prot protein existence level 1. Extracellular Nef protein targets CD4(+) T-lymphocytes for apoptosis by interacting with CXCR4 surface receptors (PubMed:14990729). From Human immunodeficiency virus type 1 group M subtype B (isolate BRU/LAI) (HIV-1).
   5400..5657    +  LTR            5' LTR (truncated): truncated 5' long terminal repeat (LTR) from HIV-1
   5809..5825    -  protein_bind   lac operator: The lac repressor binds to the lac operator to inhibit transcription in E. coli. This inhibition can be relieved by adding lactose or isopropyl-β-D-thiogalactopyranoside (IPTG). lac repressor encoded by lacI
   5833..5863    -  promoter       lac promoter: promoter for the E. coli lac operon
   5878..5899    -  protein_bind   CAP binding site: CAP binding activates transcription in the presence of cAMP. E. coli catabolite activator protein
   5912..6004    -  CDS            lacI (fragment): lac repressor; lacI; The lac repressor binds to the lac operator to inhibit transcription in E. coli. This inhibition can be relieved by adding lactose or isopropyl-β-D-thiogalactopyranoside (IPTG).
   6187..6775    -  rep_origin     ori: high-copy-number ColE1/pMB1/pBR322/pUC origin of replication
   6946..7806    -  CDS            AmpR: β-lactamase; bla; confers resistance to ampicillin, carbenicillin, and related antibiotics
   7807..7911    -  promoter       AmpR promoter: bla
   7959..8093    +  polyA_signal   SV40 poly(A) signal: SV40 polyadenylation signal
   8260..329     +  CDS            nef (fragment) (across the origin): NEF_HV1BR - Experimental evidence at protein level: Swiss-Prot protein existence level 1. Extracellular Nef protein targets CD4(+) T-lymphocytes for apoptosis by interacting with CXCR4 surface receptors (PubMed:14990729). From Human immunodeficiency virus type 1 group M subtype B (isolate BRU/LAI) (HIV-1).
>Addgene plasmid #174541 | EF1a-mito-dsRED2 | addgene full sequence | sequence record 345057 | Addgene NGS Result
TGGAAGGGCTAATTCACTCCCAAAGAAGACAAGATATCCTTGATCTGTGGATCTACCACACACAAGGCTA
CTTCCCTGATTAGCAGAACTACACACCAGGGCCAGGGGTCAGATATCCACTGACCTTTGGATGGTGCTAC
AAGCTAGTACCAGTTGAGCCAGATAAGGTAGAAGAGGCCAATAAAGGAGAGAACACCAGCTTGTTACACC
CTGTGAGCCTGCATGGGATGGATGACCCGGAGAGAGAAGTGTTAGAGTGGAGGTTTGACAGCCGCCTAGC
ATTTCATCACGTGGCCCGAGAGCTGCATCCGGAGTACTTCAAGAACTGCTGATATCGAGCTTGCTACAAG
GGACTTTCCGCTGGGGACTTTCCAGGGAGGCGTGGCCTGGGCGGGACTGGGGAGTGGCGAGCCCTCAGAT
CCTGCATATAAGCAGCTGCTTTTTGCCTGTACTGGGTCTCTCTGGTTAGACCAGATCTGAGCCTGGGAGC
TCTCTGGCTAACTAGGGAACCCACTGCTTAAGCCTCAATAAAGCTTGCCTTGAGTGCTTCAAGTAGTGTG
TGCCCGTCTGTTGTGTGACTCTGGTAACTAGAGATCCCTCAGACCCTTTTAGTCAGTGTGGAAAATCTCT
AGCAGTGGCGCCCGAACAGGGACTTGAAAGCGAAAGGGAAACCAGAGGAGCTCTCTCGACGCAGGACTCG
GCTTGCTGAAGCGCGCACGGCAAGAGGCGAGGGGCGGCGACTGGTGAGTACGCCAAAAATTTTGACTAGC
GGAGGCTAGAAGGAGAGAGATGGGTGCGAGAGCGTCAGTATTAAGCGGGGGAGAATTAGATCGCGATGGG
AAAAAATTCGGTTAAGGCCAGGGGGAAAGAAAAAATATAAATTAAAACATATAGTATGGGCAAGCAGGGA
GCTAGAACGATTCGCAGTTAATCCTGGCCTGTTAGAAACATCAGAAGGCTGTAGACAAATACTGGGACAG
CTACAACCATCCCTTCAGACAGGATCAGAAGAACTTAGATCATTATATAATACAGTAGCAACCCTCTATT
GTGTGCATCAAAGGATAGAGATAAAAGACACCAAGGAAGCTTTAGACAAGATAGAGGAAGAGCAAAACAA
AAGTAAGACCACCGCACAGCAAGCGGCCGGCCGCTGATCTTCAGACCTGGAGGAGGAGATATGAGGGACA
ATTGGAGAAGTGAATTATATAAATATAAAGTAGTAAAAATTGAACCATTAGGAGTAGCACCCACCAAGGC
AAAGAGAAGAGTGGTGCAGAGAGAAAAAAGAGCAGTGGGAATAGGAGCTTTGTTCCTTGGGTTCTTGGGA
GCAGCAGGAAGCACTATGGGCGCAGCGTCAATGACGCTGACGGTACAGGCCAGACAATTATTGTCTGGTA
TAGTGCAGCAGCAGAACAATTTGCTGAGGGCTATTGAGGCGCAACAGCATCTGTTGCAACTCACAGTCTG
GGGCATCAAGCAGCTCCAGGCAAGAATCCTGGCTGTGGAAAGATACCTAAAGGATCAACAGCTCCTGGGG
ATTTGGGGTTGCTCTGGAAAACTCATTTGCACCACTGCTGTGCCTTGGAATGCTAGTTGGAGTAATAAAT
CTCTGGAACAGATTTGGAATCACACGACCTGGATGGAGTGGGACAGAGAAATTAACAATTACACAAGCTT
AATACACTCCTTAATTGAAGAATCGCAAAACCAGCAAGAAAAGAATGAACAAGAATTATTGGAATTAGAT
AAATGGGCAAGTTTGTGGAATTGGTTTAACATAACAAATTGGCTGTGGTATATAAAATTATTCATAATGA
TAGTAGGAGGCTTGGTAGGTTTAAGAATAGTTTTTGCTGTACTTTCTATAGTGAATAGAGTTAGGCAGGG
ATATTCACCATTATCGTTTCAGACCCACCTCCCAACCCCGAGGGGACCCGACAGGCCCGAAGGAATAGAA
GAAGAAGGTGGAGAGAGAGACAGAGACAGATCCATTCGATTAGTGAACGGATCTCGACGGTATCGCCTTT
AAAAGAAAAGGGGGGATTGGGGGGTACAGTGCAGGGGAAAGAATAGTAGACATAATAGCAACAGACATAC
AAACTAAAGAATTACAAAAACAAATTACAAAAATTCAAAATTTTCGGGTTTATTACAGGGACAGCAGAGA
TCCAGTTTATCGATGAGGCCCTTTCGTCTTCACTCGAGGTGCCCGTCAGTGGGCAGAGCGCACATCGCCC
ACAGTCCCCGAGAAGTTGGGGGGAGGGGTCGGCAATTGAACCGGTGCCTAGAGAAGGTGGCGCGGGGTAA
ACTGGGAAAGTGATGTCGTGTACTGGCTCCGCCTTTTTCCCGAGGGTGGGGGAGAACCGTATATAAGTGC
AGTAGTCGCCGTGAACGTTCTTTTTCGCAACGGGTTTGCCGCCAGAACACAGGTAAGTGCCGTGTGTGGT
TCCCGCGGGCCTGGCCTCTTTACGGGTTATGGCCCTTGCGTGCCTTGAATTACTTCCACCTGGCTGCAGT
ACGTGATTCTTGATCCCGAGCTTCGGGTTGGAAGTGGGTGGGAGAGTTCGAGGCCTTGCGCTTAAGGAGC
CCCTTCGCCTCGTGCTTGAGTTGAGGCCTGGCCTGGGCGCTGGGGCCGCCGCGTGCGAATCTGGTGGCAC
CTTCGCGCCTGTCTCGCTGCTTTCGATAAGTCTCTAGCCATTTAAAATTTTTGATGACCTGCTGCGACGC
TTTTTTTCTGGCAAGATAGTCTTGTAAATGCGGGCCAAGATCTGCACACTGGTATTTCGGTTTTTGGGGC
CGCGGGCGGCGACGGGGCCCGTGCGTCCCAGCGCACATGTTCGGCGAGGCGGGGCCTGCGAGCGCGGCCA
CCGAGAATCGGACGGGGGTAGTCTCAAGCTGGCCGGCCTGCTCTGGTGCCTGGCCTCGCGCCGCCGTGTA
TCGCCCCGCCCTGGGCGGCAAGGCTGGCCCGGTCGGCACCAGTTGCGTGAGCGGAAAGATGGCCGCTTCC
CGGCCCTGCTGCAGGGAGCTCAAAATGGAGGACGCGGCGCTCGGGAGAGCGGGCGGGTGAGTCACCCACA
CAAAGGAAAAGGGCCTTTCCGTCCTCAGCCGTCGCTTCATGTGACTCCACGGAGTACCGGGCGCCGTCCA
GGCACCTCGATTAGTTCTCGAGCTTTTGGAGTACGTCGTCTTTAGGTTGGGGGGAGGGGTTTTATGCGAT
GGAGTTTCCCCACACTGAGTGGGTGGAGACTGAAGTTAGGCCAGCTTGGCACTTGATGTAATTCTCCTTG
GAATTTGCCCTTTTTGAGTTTGGATCTTGGTTCATTCTCAAGCCTCAGACAGTGGTTCAAAGTTTTTTTC
TTCCATTTCAGGTGTCGTGAGGATCCACTAGTTCTAGAGCGGCCGCAGATCCGCTAGCATGTCCGTCCTG
ACGCCGCTGCTGCTGCGGGGCTTGACAGGCTCGGCCCGGCGGCTCCCAGTGCCGCGCGCCAAGATCCATT
CGTTGGGGGATCCACCGGTCGCCACCATGGCCTCCTCCGAGAACGTCATCACCGAGTTCATGCGCTTCAA
GGTGCGCATGGAGGGCACCGTGAACGGCCACGAGTTCGAGATCGAGGGCGAGGGCGAGGGCCGCCCCTAC
GAGGGCCACAACACCGTGAAGCTGAAGGTGACCAAGGGCGGCCCCCTGCCCTTCGCCTGGGACATCCTGT
CCCCCCAGTTCCAGTACGGCTCCAAGGTGTACGTGAAGCACCCCGCCGACATCCCCGACTACAAGAAGCT
GTCCTTCCCCGAGGGCTTCAAGTGGGAGCGCGTGATGAACTTCGAGGACGGCGGCGTGGCGACCGTGACC
CAGGACTCCTCCCTGCAGGACGGCTGCTTCATCTACAAGGTGAAGTTCATCGGCGTGAACTTCCCCTCCG
ACGGCCCCGTGATGCAGAAGAAGACCATGGGCTGGGAGGCCTCCACCGAGCGCCTGTACCCCCGCGACGG
CGTGCTGAAGGGCGAGACCCACAAGGCCCTGAAGCTGAAGGACGGCGGCCACTACCTGGTGGAGTTCAAG
TCCATCTACATGGCCAAGAAGCCCGTGCAGCTGCCCGGCTACTACTACGTGGACGCCAAGCTGGACATCA
CCTCCCACAACGAGGACTACACCATCGTGGAGCAGTACGAGCGCACCGAGGGCCGCCACCACCTGTTCCT
GTAGTGTACAAGTGAACGCGTCTGGAACAATCAACCTCTGGATTACAAAATTTGTGAAAGATTGACTGGT
ATTCTTAACTATGTTGCTCCTTTTACGCTATGTGGATACGCTGCTTTAATGCCTTTGTATCATGCTATTG
CTTCCCGTATGGCTTTCATTTTCTCCTCCTTGTATAAATCCTGGTTGCTGTCTCTTTATGAGGAGTTGTG
GCCCGTTGTCAGGCAACGTGGCGTGGTGTGCACTGTGTTTGCTGACGCAACCCCCACTGGTTGGGGCATT
GCCACCACCTGTCAGCTCCTTTCCGGGACTTTCGCTTTCCCCCTCCCTATTGCCACGGCGGAACTCATCG
CCGCCTGCCTTGCCCGCTGCTGGACAGGGGCTCGGCTGTTGGGCACTGACAATTCCGTGGTGTTGTCGGG
GAAGCTGACGTCCTTTCCATGGCTGCTCGCCTGTGTTGCCACCTGGATTCTGCGCGGGACGTCCTTCTGC
TACGTCCCTTCGGCCCTCAATCCAGCGGACCTTCCTTCCCGCGGCCTGCTGCCGGCTCTGCGGCCTCTTC
CGCGTCTTCGCCTTCGCCCTCAGACGAGTCGGATCTCCCTTTGGGCCGCCTCCCCGCCTGGAATTAATTC
TGCAGTCGAGACCTAGAAAAACATGGAGCAATCACAAGTAGCAATACAGCAGCTACCAATGCTGATTGTG
CCTGGCTAGAAGCACAAGAGGAGGAGGAGGTGGGTTTTCCAGTCACACCTCAGGTACCTTTAAGACCAAT
GACTTACAAGGCAGCTGTAGATCTTAGCCACTTTTTAAAAGAAAAGAGGGGACTGGAAGGGCTAATTCAC
TCCCAACGAAGACAAGATATCCTTGATCTGTGGATCTACCACACACAAGGCTACTTCCCTGATTAGCAGA
ACTACACACCAGGGCCAGGGGTCAGATATCCACTGACCTTTGGATGGTGCTACAAGCTAGTACCAGTTGA
GCCAGATAAGGTAGAAGAGGCCAATAAAGGAGAGAACACCAGCTTGTTACACCCTGTGAGCCTGCATGGG
ATGGATGACCCGGAGAGAGAAGTGTTAGAGTGGAGGTTTGACAGCCGCCTAGCATTTCATCACGTGGCCC
GAGAGCTGCATCCGGAGTACTTCAAGAACTGCTGATATCGAGCTTGCTACAAGGGACTTTCCGCTGGGGA
CTTTCCAGGGAGGCGTGGCCTGGGCGGGACTGGGGAGTGGCGAGCCCTCAGATCCTGCATATAAGCAGCT
GCTTTTTGCCTGTACTGGGTCTCTCTGGTTAGACCAGATCTGAGCCTGGGAGCTCTCTGGCTAACTAGGG
AACCCACTGCTTAAGCCTCAATAAAGCTTGCCTTGAGTGCTTCAAGTAGTGTGTGCCCGTCTGTTGTGTG
ACTCTGGTAACTAGAGATCCCTCAGACCCTTTTAGTCAGTGTGGAAAATCTCTAGCAGTAGTAGTTCATG
TCATCTTATTATTCAGTATTTATAACTTGCAAAGAAATGAATATCAGAGAGTGAGAGGCCTTGACATTGC
TAGCGTTTACCGTCGACCTCTAGCTAGAGCTTGGCGTAATCATGGTCATAGCTGTTTCCTGTGTGAAATT
GTTATCCGCTCACAATTCCACACAACATACGAGCCGGAAGCATAAAGTGTAAAGCCTGGGGTGCCTAATG
AGTGAGCTAACTCACATTAATTGCGTTGCGCTCACTGCCCGCTTTCCAGTCGGGAAACCTGTCGTGCCAG
CTGCATTAATGAATCGGCCAACGCGCGGGGAGAGGCGGTTTGCGTATTGGGCGCTCTTCCGCTTCCTCGC
TCACTGACTCGCTGCGCTCGGTCGTTCGGCTGCGGCGAGCGGTATCAGCTCACTCAAAGGCGGTAATACG
GTTATCCACAGAATCAGGGGATAACGCAGGAAAGAACATGTGAGCAAAAGGCCAGCAAAAGGCCAGGAAC
CGTAAAAAGGCCGCGTTGCTGGCGTTTTTCCATAGGCTCCGCCCCCCTGACGAGCATCACAAAAATCGAC
GCTCAAGTCAGAGGTGGCGAAACCCGACAGGACTATAAAGATACCAGGCGTTTCCCCCTGGAAGCTCCCT
CGTGCGCTCTCCTGTTCCGACCCTGCCGCTTACCGGATACCTGTCCGCCTTTCTCCCTTCGGGAAGCGTG
GCGCTTTCTCATAGCTCACGCTGTAGGTATCTCAGTTCGGTGTAGGTCGTTCGCTCCAAGCTGGGCTGTG
TGCACGAACCCCCCGTTCAGCCCGACCGCTGCGCCTTATCCGGTAACTATCGTCTTGAGTCCAACCCGGT
AAGACACGACTTATCGCCACTGGCAGCAGCCACTGGTAACAGGATTAGCAGAGCGAGGTATGTAGGCGGT
GCTACAGAGTTCTTGAAGTGGTGGCCTAACTACGGCTACACTAGAAGAACAGTATTTGGTATCTGCGCTC
TGCTGAAGCCAGTTACCTTCGGAAAAAGAGTTGGTAGCTCTTGATCCGGCAAACAAACCACCGCTGGTAG
CGGTGGTTTTTTTGTTTGCAAGCAGCAGATTACGCGCAGAAAAAAAGGATCTCAAGAAGATCCTTTGATC
TTTTCTACGGGGTCTGACGCTCAGTGGAACGAAAACTCACGTTAAGGGATTTTGGTCATGAGATTATCAA
AAAGGATCTTCACCTAGATCCTTTTAAATTAAAAATGAAGTTTTAAATCAATCTAAAGTATATATGAGTA
AACTTGGTCTGACAGTTACCAATGCTTAATCAGTGAGGCACCTATCTCAGCGATCTGTCTATTTCGTTCA
TCCATAGTTGCCTGACTCCCCGTCGTGTAGATAACTACGATACGGGAGGGCTTACCATCTGGCCCCAGTG
CTGCAATGATACCGCGAGACCCACGCTCACCGGCTCCAGATTTATCAGCAATAAACCAGCCAGCCGGAAG
GGCCGAGCGCAGAAGTGGTCCTGCAACTTTATCCGCCTCCATCCAGTCTATTAATTGTTGCCGGGAAGCT
AGAGTAAGTAGTTCGCCAGTTAATAGTTTGCGCAACGTTGTTGCCATTGCTACAGGCATCGTGGTGTCAC
GCTCGTCGTTTGGTATGGCTTCATTCAGCTCCGGTTCCCAACGATCAAGGCGAGTTACATGATCCCCCAT
GTTGTGCAAAAAAGCGGTTAGCTCCTTCGGTCCTCCGATCGTTGTCAGAAGTAAGTTGGCCGCAGTGTTA
TCACTCATGGTTATGGCAGCACTGCATAATTCTCTTACTGTCATGCCATCCGTAAGATGCTTTTCTGTGA
CTGGTGAGTACTCAACCAAGTCATTCTGAGAATAGTGTATGCGGCGACCGAGTTGCTCTTGCCCGGCGTC
AATACGGGATAATACCGCGCCACATAGCAGAACTTTAAAAGTGCTCATCATTGGAAAACGTTCTTCGGGG
CGAAAACTCTCAAGGATCTTACCGCTGTTGAGATCCAGTTCGATGTAACCCACTCGTGCACCCAACTGAT
CTTCAGCATCTTTTACTTTCACCAGCGTTTCTGGGTGAGCAAAAACAGGAAGGCAAAATGCCGCAAAAAA
GGGAATAAGGGCGACACGGAAATGTTGAATACTCATACTCTTCCTTTTTCAATATTATTGAAGCATTTAT
CAGGGTTATTGTCTCATGAGCGGATACATATTTGAATGTATTTAGAAAAATAAACAAATAGGGGTTCCGC
GCACATTTCCCCGAAAAGTGCCACCTGACGTCGACGGATCGGGAGATCAACTTGTTTATTGCAGCTTATA
ATGGTTACAAATAAAGCAATAGCATCACAAATTTCACAAATAAAGCATTTTTTTCACTGCATTCTAGTTG
TGGTTTGTCCAAACTCATCAATGTATCTTATCATGTCTGGATCAACTGGATAACTCAAGCTAACCAAAAT
CATCCCAAACTTCCCACCCCATACCCTATTACCACTGCCAATTACCTGTGGTTTCATTTACTCTAAACCT
GTGATTCCTCTGAATTATTTTCATTTTAAAGAAATTGTATTTGTTAAATATGTACTACAAACTTAGTAGT
